Addgene plasmid #173583: Lenti-sgCdkn2c#1/Cre
Purpose: Expresses a Cdkn2c-targeting gRNA and Cre-recombinase
Depositing lab: Charles Swanton. Depositing organization: University College London. Publication: A functional taxonomy of tumor suppression in oncogenic KRAS-driven lung cancer. Cai H, Chew SK, Li C, Tsai MK, Andrejka L, Murray CW, Hughes NW, Shuldiner EG, Ashkin EL, Tang R, Hung KL, Chen LC, Lee SYC, Yousefi M, Lin WY, Kunder CA, Cong L, McFarland CD, Petrov DA, Swanton C, Winslow MM. Cancer Discov. 2021 Feb 19. pii: 2159-8290.CD-20-1325. doi: 10.1158/2159-8290.CD-20-1325. PubMed 33608386.
Backbone
  Vector backbone: pLL3.3
  Vector type: Lentiviral, Cre/Lox, CRISPR
Growth in bacteria
  Bacterial resistance: Ampicillin, 100 μg/mL
  Growth temperature: 37°C
  Growth strain: NEB Stable
  Copy number: High Copy
Gene/Insert
  Gene/Insert name: gRNA targeting Cdkn2c
  gRNA/shRNA sequence: AAAGAATGGCCGAGCCTTGG
  Species: M. musculus (mouse)
  Entrez Gene: Cdkn2c (a.k.a. C77269, INK4c, p18, p18-INK4c, p18-INK6, p18INK4c)
  Cloning method: Restriction Enzyme; 5′ cloning site unknown (unknown if destroyed); 3′ cloning site unknown (unknown if destroyed)
Terms and licenses: Academic/Nonprofit Terms; Industry Terms: Not Available to Industry
How to cite: Lenti-sgCdkn2c#1/Cre was a gift from Charles Swanton (Addgene plasmid # 173583 ; http://n2t.net/addgene:173583 ; RRID:Addgene_173583)
