[The description below was written by a language model from this plasmid's Addgene catalogue record and pLannotate feature annotations shown in this document.]
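Description:
Lenti-sgCdkn2c#1/Cre is a 7.76 kb HIV-1-based lentiviral transfer plasmid built on the pLL3.3 backbone that delivers a CRISPR guide RNA and Cre recombinase from a single vector. It is maintained in bacteria through a high-copy ColE1/pUC-type origin and selected with ampicillin via the β-lactamase gene. Genomic viral RNA is transcribed in packaging cells from a CMV enhancer/promoter fused to a truncated 5' LTR. The vector carries the usual cis-acting lentiviral elements: the Ψ packaging signal with a short gag fragment, the Rev response element for Rev-dependent nuclear export, and the cPPT/CTS. A WPRE lies upstream of the 3' LTR region to enhance transcript expression. The 3' repeat is annotated as a truncated LTR preceded by a nef-derived fragment. The plasmid encodes no intact viral structural or enzymatic genes, so packaging functions must be supplied in trans.

The payload consists of two independent expression units. A human U6 RNA polymerase III promoter drives a guide against mouse Cdkn2c (p18INK4c, a cyclin-dependent kinase inhibitor), fused to the Streptococcus pyogenes Cas9 gRNA scaffold. Downstream, the mouse PGK promoter drives Cre recombinase. No Cas9 is annotated, so the nuclease must come from the target cells. The design suits hosts carrying Cre-dependent alleles: in a transduced cell, Cre would recombine loxP-flanked elements while the guide directs Cas9 to disrupt Cdkn2c. The associated publication concerns functional classification of tumour suppressors in oncogenic KRAS-driven lung cancer, which is consistent with using the vector to initiate tumours and inactivate a candidate suppressor at the same time. The "#1" in the name suggests it is one of several guides against this gene.
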