Features (pLannotate 1.2.2; 21 found; start..end, strand, type, name):
    108..160     -  misc_feature   bom (fragment): basis of mobility region from pBR322
    315..694     +  enhancer       CMV enhancer: human cytomegalovirus immediate early enhancer
    695..894     +  promoter       CMV promoter: human cytomegalovirus (CMV) immediate early promoter
    912..1092    +  LTR            5' LTR (truncated): truncated 5' long terminal repeat (LTR) from HIV-1
   1139..1264    +  misc_feature   HIV-1 Ψ: packaging signal of human immunodeficiency virus type 1
   1248..1586    +  CDS            HIV-1 gag (fragment): gag protein from human immunodeficiency virus 1; gag
   1761..1994    +  misc_feature   RRE: The Rev response element (RRE) of HIV-1 allows for Rev-dependent mRNA export from the nucleus to the cytoplasm.
   2371..2471    +  CDS            Rev (fragment): human immunodeficiency virus 1 (HIV-1) Rev protein; rev; enhances nuclear export of unspliced and incompletely spliced viral mRNAs
   2521..2638    +  misc_feature   cPPT/CTS: central polypurine tract and central termination sequence of HIV-1
   2720..2960    +  promoter       U6 promoter: RNA polymerase III promoter for human U6 snRNA
   2990..3065    +  misc_RNA       gRNA scaffold: guide RNA scaffold for the Streptococcus pyogenes CRISPR/Cas9 system
   3118..3610    +  promoter       PGK promoter: mouse phosphoglycerate kinase 1 promoter
   3640..4670    +  CDS            Cre (fragment): site-specific recombinase Cre is a site-specific recombinase from bacteriophage P1. Recombination occurs at loxP sequences.
   4703..4726    +  misc_feature   MCS (fragment): pBluescript multiple cloning site
   4726..5314    +  misc_feature   WPRE: woodchuck hepatitis virus posttranscriptional regulatory element
   5315..5334    +  misc_feature   MCS (fragment): pBluescript multiple cloning site
   5336..5836    +  CDS            nef (fragment): NEF_HV1LA - Experimental evidence at protein level: Swiss-Prot protein existence level 1. Extracellular Nef protein targets CD4(+) T-lymphocytes for apoptosis by interacting with CXCR4 surface receptors. From Human immunodeficiency virus type 1 group M subtype B (isolate Lai) (HIV-1).
   5843..6023    +  LTR            5' LTR (truncated): truncated 5' long terminal repeat (LTR) from HIV-1
   6085..6673    -  rep_origin     ori: high-copy-number ColE1/pMB1/pBR322/pUC origin of replication
   6844..7704    -  CDS            AmpR: β-lactamase; bla; confers resistance to ampicillin, carbenicillin, and related antibiotics
   7705..49      -  promoter       AmpR promoter (across the origin): bla
>Addgene plasmid #173583 | Lenti-sgCdkn2c#1/Cre | addgene full sequence | sequence record 361942 | Addgene NGS Result
GATACATATTTGAATGTATTTAGAAAAATAAACAAATAGGGGTTCCGCGCACATTTCCCCGAAAAGTGCC
ACCTGACGTCGACGGATCGGGAGATCTCCCGATCCCCTATGGTGCACTCTCAGTACAATCTGCTCTGATG
CCGCATAGTTAAGCCAGTATCTGCTCCCTGCTTGTGTGTTGGAGGTCGCTGAGTAGTGCGCGAGCAAAAT
TTAAGCTACAACAAGGCAAGGCTTGACCGACAATTGCATGAAGAATCTGCTTAGGGTTAGGCGTTTTGCG
CTGCTTCGCGATGTACGGGCCAGATATACGCGTTGACATTGATTATTGACTAGTTATTAATAGTAATCAA
TTACGGGGTCATTAGTTCATAGCCCATATATGGAGTTCCGCGTTACATAACTTACGGTAAATGGCCCGCC
TGGCTGACCGCCCAACGACCCCCGCCCATTGACGTCAATAATGACGTATGTTCCCATAGTAACGCCAATA
GGGACTTTCCATTGACGTCAATGGGTGGAGTATTTACGGTAAACTGCCCACTTGGCAGTACATCAAGTGT
ATCATATGCCAAGTACGCCCCCTATTGACGTCAATGACGGTAAATGGCCCGCCTGGCATTATGCCCAGTA
CATGACCTTATGGGACTTTCCTACTTGGCAGTACATCTACGTATTAGTCATCGCTATTACCATGGTGATG
CGGTTTTGGCAGTACATCAATGGGCGTGGATAGCGGTTTGACTCACGGGGATTTCCAAGTCTCCACCCCA
TTGACGTCAATGGGAGTTTGTTTTGGCACCAAAATCAACGGGACTTTCCAAAATGTCGTAACAACTCCGC
CCCATTGACGCAAATGGGCGGTAGGCGTGTACGGTGGGAGGTCTATATAAGCAGCGCGTTTTGCCTGTAC
TGGGTCTCTCTGGTTAGACCAGATCTGAGCCTGGGAGCTCTCTGGCTAACTAGGGAACCCACTGCTTAAG
CCTCAATAAAGCTTGCCTTGAGTGCTTCAAGTAGTGTGTGCCCGTCTGTTGTGTGACTCTGGTAACTAGA
GATCCCTCAGACCCTTTTAGTCAGTGTGGAAAATCTCTAGCAGTGGCGCCCGAACAGGGACTTGAAAGCG
AAAGGGAAACCAGAGGAGCTCTCTCGACGCAGGACTCGGCTTGCTGAAGCGCGCACGGCAAGAGGCGAGG
GGCGGCGACTGGTGAGTACGCCAAAAATTTTGACTAGCGGAGGCTAGAAGGAGAGAGATGGGTGCGAGAG
CGTCAGTATTAAGCGGGGGAGAATTAGATCGCGATGGGAAAAAATTCGGTTAAGGCCAGGGGGAAAGAAA
AAATATAAATTAAAACATATAGTATGGGCAAGCAGGGAGCTAGAACGATTCGCAGTTAATCCTGGCCTGT
TAGAAACATCAGAAGGCTGTAGACAAATACTGGGACAGCTACAACCATCCCTTCAGACAGGATCAGAAGA
ACTTAGATCATTATATAATACAGTAGCAACCCTCTATTGTGTGCATCAAAGGATAGAGATAAAAGACACC
AAGGAAGCTTTAGACAAGATAGAGGAAGAGCAAAACAAAAGTAAGACCACCGCACAGCAAGCGGCCGGCC
GCTGATCTTCAGACCTGGAGGAGGAGATATGAGGGACAATTGGAGAAGTGAATTATATAAATATAAAGTA
GTAAAAATTGAACCATTAGGAGTAGCACCCACCAAGGCAAAGAGAAGAGTGGTGCAGAGAGAAAAAAGAG
CAGTGGGAATAGGAGCTTTGTTCCTTGGGTTCTTGGGAGCAGCAGGAAGCACTATGGGCGCAGCGTCAAT
GACGCTGACGGTACAGGCCAGACAATTATTGTCTGGTATAGTGCAGCAGCAGAACAATTTGCTGAGGGCT
ATTGAGGCGCAACAGCATCTGTTGCAACTCACAGTCTGGGGCATCAAGCAGCTCCAGGCAAGAATCCTGG
CTGTGGAAAGATACCTAAAGGATCAACAGCTCCTGGGGATTTGGGGTTGCTCTGGAAAACTCATTTGCAC
CACTGCTGTGCCTTGGAATGCTAGTTGGAGTAATAAATCTCTGGAACAGATTTGGAATCACACGACCTGG
ATGGAGTGGGACAGAGAAATTAACAATTACACAAGCTTAATACACTCCTTAATTGAAGAATCGCAAAACC
AGCAAGAAAAGAATGAACAAGAATTATTGGAATTAGATAAATGGGCAAGTTTGTGGAATTGGTTTAACAT
AACAAATTGGCTGTGGTATATAAAATTATTCATAATGATAGTAGGAGGCTTGGTAGGTTTAAGAATAGTT
TTTGCTGTACTTTCTATAGTGAATAGAGTTAGGCAGGGATATTCACCATTATCGTTTCAGACCCACCTCC
CAACCCCGAGGGGACCCGACAGGCCCGAAGGAATAGAAGAAGAAGGTGGAGAGAGAGACAGAGACAGATC
CATTCGATTAGTGAACGGATCGGCACTGCGTGCGCCAATTCTGCAGACAAATGGCAGTATTCATCCACAA
TTTTAAAAGAAAAGGGGGGATTGGGGGGTACAGTGCAGGGGAAAGAATAGTAGACATAATAGCAACAGAC
ATACAAACTAAAGAATTACAAAAACAAATTACAAAAATTCAAAATTTTCGGGTTTATTACAGGGACAGCA
GAGATCCAGTTTGGTTAGTACCGGGCCCGCTCTAGCCCTGCAGGAACTGTTTAAACTGTGAGGGCCTATT
TCCCATGATTCCTTCATATTTGCATATACGATACAAGGCTGTTAGAGAGATAATTGGAATTAATTTGACT
GTAAACACAAAGATATTAGTACAAAATACGTGACGTAGAAAGTAATAATTTCTTGGGTAGTTTGCAGTTT
TAAAATTATGTTTTAAAATGGACTATCATATGCTTACCGTAACTTGAAAGTATTTCGATTTCTTGGCTTT
ATATATCTTGTGGAAAGGACCAAACACCGAAAGAATGGCCGAGCCTTGGGTTTTAGAGCTAGAAATAGCA
AGTTAAAATAAGGCTAGTCCGTTATCAACTTGAAAAAGTGGCACCGAGTCGGTGCTTTTTTGTTTGGCGC
GCCTATGGCTTAATTAACATGGCGGCCGCATTCTACCGGGTAGGGGAGGCGCTTTTCCCAAGGCAGTCTG
GAGCATGCGCTTTAGCAGCCCCGCTGGGCACTTGGCGCTACACAAGTGGCCTCTGGCCTCGCACACATTC
CACATCCACCGGTAGGCGCCAACCGGCTCCGTTCTTTGGTGGCCCCTTCGCGCCACCTTCTACTCCTCCC
CTAGTCAGGAAGTTCCCCCCCGCCCCGCAGCTCGCGTCGTGCAGGACGTGACAAATGGAAGTAGCACGTC
TCACTAGTCTCGTGCAGATGGACAGCACCGCTGAGCAATGGAAGCGGGTAGGCCTTTGGGGCAGCGGCCA
ATAGCAGCTTTGCTCCTTCGCTTTCTGGGCTCAGAGGCTGGGAAGGGGTGGGTCCGGGGGCGGGCTCAGG
GGCGGGCTCAGGGGCGGGGCGGGCGCCCGAAGGTCCTCCGGAGGCCCGGCATTCTGCACGCTTCAAAAGC
GCACGTCTGCCGCGCTGTTCTCCTCTTCCTCATCTCCGGGACCCGGGATGCCCAAGAAGAAGAGGAAGGT
GTCCAATTTACTGACCGTACACCAAAATTTGCCTGCATTACCGGTCGATGCAACGAGTGATGAGGTTCGC
AAGAACCTGATGGACATGTTCAGGGATCGCCAGGCGTTTTCTGAGCATACCTGGAAAATGCTTCTGTCCG
TTTGCCGGTCGTGGGCGGCATGGTGCAAGTTGAATAACCGGAAATGGTTTCCCGCAGAACCTGAAGATGT
TCGCGATTATCTTCTATATCTTCAGGCGCGCGGTCTGGCAGTAAAAACTATCCAGCAACATTTGGGCCAG
CTAAACATGCTTCATCGTCGGTCCGGGCTGCCACGACCAAGTGACAGCAATGCTGTTTCACTGGTTATGC
GGCGGATCCGAAAAGAAAACGTTGATGCCGGTGAACGTGCAAAACAGGCTCTAGCGTTCGAACGCACTGA
TTTCGACCAGGTTCGTTCACTCATGGAAAATAGCGATCGCTGCCAGGATATACGTAATCTGGCATTTCTG
GGGATTGCTTATAACACCCTGTTACGTATAGCCGAAATTGCCAGGATCAGGGTTAAAGATATCTCACGTA
CTGACGGTGGGAGAATGTTAATCCATATTGGCAGAACGAAAACGCTGGTTAGCACCGCAGGTGTAGAGAA
GGCACTTAGCCTGGGGGTAACTAAACTGGTCGAGCGATGGATTTCCGTCTCTGGTGTAGCTGATGATCCG
AATAACTACCTGTTTTGCCGGGTCAGAAAAAATGGTGTTGCCGCGCCATCTGCCACCAGCCAGCTATCAA
CTCGCGCCCTGGAAGGGATTTTTGAAGCAACTCATCGATTGATTTACGGCGCTAAGGATGACTCTGGTCA
GAGATACCTGGCCTGGTCTGGACACAGTGCCCGTGTCGGAGCCGCGCGAGATATGGCCCGCGCTGGAGTT
TCAATACCGGAGATCATGCAAGCTGGTGGCTGGACCAATGTAAATATTGTCATGAACTATATCCGTAACC
TGGATAGTGAAACAGGGGCAATGGTGCGCCTGCTGGAAGATGGCGATTAGCCATGTTTAAGGGTTCCGGT
TCCACTAGGTACAATTCGATATCAAGCTTATCGATAATCAACCTCTGGATTACAAAATTTGTGAAAGATT
GACTGGTATTCTTAACTATGTTGCTCCTTTTACGCTATGTGGATACGCTGCTTTAATGCCTTTGTATCAT
GCTATTGCTTCCCGTATGGCTTTCATTTTCTCCTCCTTGTATAAATCCTGGTTGCTGTCTCTTTATGAGG
AGTTGTGGCCCGTTGTCAGGCAACGTGGCGTGGTGTGCACTGTGTTTGCTGACGCAACCCCCACTGGTTG
GGGCATTGCCACCACCTGTCAGCTCCTTTCCGGGACTTTCGCTTTCCCCCTCCCTATTGCCACGGCGGAA
CTCATCGCCGCCTGCCTTGCCCGCTGCTGGACAGGGGCTCGGCTGTTGGGCACTGACAATTCCGTGGTGT
TGTCGGGGAAATCATCGTCCTTTCCTTGGCTGCTCGCCTGTGTTGCCACCTGGATTCTGCGCGGGACGTC
CTTCTGCTACGTCCCTTCGGCCCTCAATCCAGCGGACCTTCCTTCCCGCGGCCTGCTGCCGGCTCTGCGG
CCTCTTCCGCGTCTTCGCCTTCGCCCTCAGACGAGTCGGATCTCCCTTTGGGCCGCCTCCCCGCATCGAT
ACCGTCGACCTCGATCGAGACCTAGAAAAACATGGAGCAATCACAAGTAGCAATACAGCAGCTACCAATG
CTGATTGTGCCTGGCTAGAAGCACAAGAGGAGGAGGAGGTGGGTTTTCCAGTCACACCTCAGGTACCTTT
AAGACCAATGACTTACAAGGCAGCTGTAGATCTTAGCCACTTTTTAAAAGAAAAGGGGGGACTGGAAGGG
CTAATTCACTCCCAACGAAGACAAGATATCCTTGATCTGTGGATCTACCACACACAAGGCTACTTCCCTG
ATTGGCAGAACTACACACCAGGGCCAGGGATCAGATATCCACTGACCTTTGGATGGTGCTACAAGCTAGT
ACCAGTTGAGCAAGAGAAGGTAGAAGAAGCCAATGAAGGAGAGAACACCCGCTTGTTACACCCTGTGAGC
CTGCATGGGATGGATGACCCGGAGAGAGAAGTATTAGAGTGGAGGTTTGACAGCCGCCTAGCATTTCATC
ACATGGCCCGAGAGCTGCATCCGGACTGTACTGGGTCTCTCTGGTTAGACCAGATCTGAGCCTGGGAGCT
CTCTGGCTAACTAGGGAACCCACTGCTTAAGCCTCAATAAAGCTTGCCTTGAGTGCTTCAAGTAGTGTGT
GCCCGTCTGTTGTGTGACTCTGGTAACTAGAGATCCCTCAGACCCTTTTAGTCAGTGTGGAAAATCTCTA
GCAGCATGTGAGCAAAAGGCCAGCAAAAGGCCAGGAACCGTAAAAAGGCCGCGTTGCTGGCGTTTTTCCA
TAGGCTCCGCCCCCCTGACGAGCATCACAAAAATCGACGCTCAAGTCAGAGGTGGCGAAACCCGACAGGA
CTATAAAGATACCAGGCGTTTCCCCCTGGAAGCTCCCTCGTGCGCTCTCCTGTTCCGACCCTGCCGCTTA
CCGGATACCTGTCCGCCTTTCTCCCTTCGGGAAGCGTGGCGCTTTCTCATAGCTCACGCTGTAGGTATCT
CAGTTCGGTGTAGGTCGTTCGCTCCAAGCTGGGCTGTGTGCACGAACCCCCCGTTCAGCCCGACCGCTGC
GCCTTATCCGGTAACTATCGTCTTGAGTCCAACCCGGTAAGACACGACTTATCGCCACTGGCAGCAGCCA
CTGGTAACAGGATTAGCAGAGCGAGGTATGTAGGCGGTGCTACAGAGTTCTTGAAGTGGTGGCCTAACTA
CGGCTACACTAGAAGAACAGTATTTGGTATCTGCGCTCTGCTGAAGCCAGTTACCTTCGGAAAAAGAGTT
GGTAGCTCTTGATCCGGCAAACAAACCACCGCTGGTAGCGGTGGTTTTTTTGTTTGCAAGCAGCAGATTA
CGCGCAGAAAAAAAGGATCTCAAGAAGATCCTTTGATCTTTTCTACGGGGTCTGACGCTCAGTGGAACGA
AAACTCACGTTAAGGGATTTTGGTCATGAGATTATCAAAAAGGATCTTCACCTAGATCCTTTTAAATTAA
AAATGAAGTTTTAAATCAATCTAAAGTATATATGAGTAAACTTGGTCTGACAGTTACCAATGCTTAATCA
GTGAGGCACCTATCTCAGCGATCTGTCTATTTCGTTCATCCATAGTTGCCTGACTCCCCGTCGTGTAGAT
AACTACGATACGGGAGGGCTTACCATCTGGCCCCAGTGCTGCAATGATACCGCGAGACCCACGCTCACCG
GCTCCAGATTTATCAGCAATAAACCAGCCAGCCGGAAGGGCCGAGCGCAGAAGTGGTCCTGCAACTTTAT
CCGCCTCCATCCAGTCTATTAATTGTTGCCGGGAAGCTAGAGTAAGTAGTTCGCCAGTTAATAGTTTGCG
CAACGTTGTTGCCATTGCTACAGGCATCGTGGTGTCACGCTCGTCGTTTGGTATGGCTTCATTCAGCTCC
GGTTCCCAACGATCAAGGCGAGTTACATGATCCCCCATGTTGTGCAAAAAAGCGGTTAGCTCCTTCGGTC
CTCCGATCGTTGTCAGAAGTAAGTTGGCCGCAGTGTTATCACTCATGGTTATGGCAGCACTGCATAATTC
TCTTACTGTCATGCCATCCGTAAGATGCTTTTCTGTGACTGGTGAGTACTCAACCAAGTCATTCTGAGAA
TAGTGTATGCGGCGACCGAGTTGCTCTTGCCCGGCGTCAATACGGGATAATACCGCGCCACATAGCAGAA
CTTTAAAAGTGCTCATCATTGGAAAACGTTCTTCGGGGCGAAAACTCTCAAGGATCTTACCGCTGTTGAG
ATCCAGTTCGATGTAACCCACTCGTGCACCCAACTGATCTTCAGCATCTTTTACTTTCACCAGCGTTTCT
GGGTGAGCAAAAACAGGAAGGCAAAATGCCGCAAAAAAGGGAATAAGGGCGACACGGAAATGTTGAATAC
TCATACTCTTCCTTTTTCAATATTATTGAAGCATTTATCAGGGTTATTGTCTCATGAGCG
